Addgene plasmid #55453: mCerulean3-Vinculin-23
Purpose: Localization: Focal Adhesions, Excitation: 433, Emission: 475
Depositing lab: Michael Davidson. Depositing organization: Florida State University, Tallahassee. Publication: An improved cerulean fluorescent protein with enhanced brightness and reduced reversible photoswitching. Markwardt ML, Kremers GJ, Kraft CA, Ray K, Cranfill PJ, Wilson KA, Day RN, Wachter RM, Davidson MW, Rizzo MA. PLoS One. 2011 . 6(3):e17896. 10.1371/journal.pone.0017896 PubMed 21479270.
Backbone
  Vector backbone: mCerulean3
  Backbone size w/o insert (bp): 4750
  Vector type: Mammalian Expression
  Selectable markers: Neomycin (select with G418)
Growth in bacteria
  Bacterial resistance: Kanamycin, 50 μg/mL
  Growth temperature: 37°C
  Growth strain: DH5alpha
  Copy number: High Copy
Gene/Insert
  Gene/Insert name: Vinculin (alt name: NM_003373.3)
  Species: H. sapiens (human)
  Entrez Gene: VCL (a.k.a. CMD1W, CMH15, HEL114, MV, MVCL, VINC)
  Promoter: CMV
  Tag / fusion protein: mCerulean3 (N terminal on backbone)
  Cloning method: Unknown
  Sequencing primers: 5′ CMV-F; 3′ SV40pA-R
Terms and licenses: Academic/Nonprofit Terms; Industry Terms: Not Available to Industry
Depositor comments: . Excitation = 433; Emission = 475
How to cite: mCerulean3-Vinculin-23 was a gift from Michael Davidson (Addgene plasmid # 55453 ; http://n2t.net/addgene:55453 ; RRID:Addgene_55453)
