[The description below was written by a language model from this plasmid's Addgene catalogue record.]
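Description:
mCerulean3-Vinculin-23 is a mammalian expression plasmid that produces human vinculin (VCL) fused to the cyan fluorescent protein mCerulean3. It is built on an mCerulean3 backbone of about 4.75 kb (excluding the insert). It is maintained in E. coli as a high-copy plasmid under kanamycin selection. A neomycin resistance marker allows G418 selection of transfected mammalian cells, so stable lines can be derived as well as transient expression. The record does not include a feature table, so the origin of replication and other backbone elements are not specified. The use of an SV40 polyA reverse sequencing primer suggests an SV40 polyadenylation signal downstream of the insert.

Expression is driven by the CMV promoter, a strong constitutive promoter in most mammalian cell types. The fluorescent protein is supplied by the backbone and sits at the N terminus of vinculin, so the product is an mCerulean3–vinculin fusion. The "23" in the name probably refers to the length of the linker between the two parts, but the record does not explain it, and the cloning method is listed as unknown. Vinculin is a cytoskeletal adaptor protein that concentrates at sites of cell–matrix attachment, and the stated purpose of the construct is to label focal adhesions. mCerulean3 is an improved Cerulean variant with enhanced brightness and reduced reversible photoswitching, with recorded excitation and emission maxima of 433 and 475 nm. The plasmid is therefore suited to live- or fixed-cell fluorescence imaging of focal adhesion structure and dynamics in the cyan channel.
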