>Addgene plasmid #55453 | mCerulean3-Vinculin-23 | depositor partial sequence | sequence record 85858 | insert sequence
TGACGTCAGATCCGCTAGCGCTACCGGTCGCCACCATGGTGAGCAAGGGCGAGGAGCTGTTCACCGGGGT
GGTGCCCATCCTGGTCGAGCTGGACGGCGACGTAAACGGCCACAAGTTCAGCGTGTCCGGCGAGGGCGAG
GGCGATGCCACCTACGGCAAGCTGACCCTGAAGTTCATCTGCACCACCGGCAAGCTGCCCGTGCCCTGGC
CCACCCTCGTGACCACCCTGAGCTGGGGCGTGCAGTGCTTCGCCCGCTACCCCGACCACATGAAGCAGCA
CGACTTCTTCAAGTCCGCCATGCCCGAAGGCTACGTCCAGGAGCGCACCATCTTCTTCAAGGACGACGGC
AACTACAAGACCCGCGCCGAGGTGAAGTTCGAGGGCGACACCCTGGTGAACCGCATCGAGCTGAAGGGCA
TCGACTTCAAGGAGGACGGCAACATCCTGGGGCACAAGCTGGAGTACAACGCCATCCACGGCAACGTCTA
TATCACCGCCGACAAGCAGAAGAACGGCATCAAGGCCAACTTCGGCCTCAACTGCAACATCGAGGACGGC
AGCGTGCAGCTCGCCGACCACTACCAGCAGAACACCCCCATCGGCGACGGCCCCGTGCTGCTGCCCGACA
ACCACTACCTGAGCACCCAGTCCAAGCTGAGCAAAGACCCCAACGAGAAGCGCGATCACATGGTCCTGCT
GGAGTTCGTGACCGCCGCCGGGATCACTCTCGGCATGGACGAGCTGTACAAGTCCGGACTCAGATCTCGA
GCTCAAGCTTCGAATTCGGGAAACTCGAGAACAAAGCTTGAAAACGGCCGCATGCCAGTGTTTCATACGC
GCACGATCGAGAGCATCCTGGAGCCGGTGGCACAGCAGATCTCCCACCTGGTGATAATGCACGAGGAGGG
CGAGGTGGACGGCAAAGCCATTCCTGACCTCACCGCGCCCGTGGCCGCCGTGCAGGCGGCCGTCAGCAAC
CTCGTCCGGGTTGGAAAAGAGACTGTTCAAACCACTGAGGATCAGATTTTGAAGAGAGATATGCCACCAG
CATTTATTAAGGTTGAGAATGCTTGCACCAAGCTTGTCCAGGCAGCTCAGATGCTTCAGTCAGACCCTTA
CTCAGTGCCTGCTCGAGATTATCTAATTGATGGGTCAAGGGGCATCCTCTCTGGAACATCAGACCTGCTC
CTTACCTTCGATGAGGCTGAGGTCCGTAAAATTATTAGAGTTTGCAAAGGAATTTTGGAATATCTTACAG
TGGCAGAGGTGGTGGAGACTATGGAAGATTTGGTCACTTACACAAAGAATCTTGGGCCAGGAATGACTAA
GATGGCCAAGATGATTGACGAGAGACAGCAGGAGCTCACTCACCAGGAGCACCGAGTGATGTTGGTGAAC
TCGATGAACACCGTGAAAGAGTTGCTGCCAGTTCTCATTTCAGCTATGAAGATTTTTGTAACAACTAAAA
ACTCAAAAAACCAAGGCATAGAGGAAGCTTTAAAAAATCGCAATTTTACTGTAGAAAAAATGAGTGCTGA
AATTAATGAGATAATTCGTGTGTTACAACTCACCTCTTGGGATGAAGATGCCTGGGCCAGCAAGGACACT
GAAGCCATGAAGAGAGCATTGGCCTCCATAGACTCCAAACTGAACCAGGCCAAAGGTTGGCTCCGTGACC
CTAGTGCCTCCCCAGGGGATGCTGGTGAGCAGGCCATCAGACAGATCTTAGATGAAGCTGGAAAAGTTGG
TGAACTCTGTGCAGGCAAAGAACGCAGGGAGATTCTGGGAACTTGCAAAATGCTAGGGCAGATGACTGAT
CAAGTGGCTGACCTCCGTGCCAGAGGACAAGGATCCTCACCGGTGGCCATGCAGAAAGCTCAGCAGGTAT
CTCAGGGTCTGGATGTGCTCACAGCAAAAGTGGAAAATGCAGCTCGCAAGCTGGAAGCCATGACCAACTC
AAAGCAGAGCATTGCAAAGAAGATCGATGCTGCTCAGAACTGGCTTGCAGATCCAAATGGTGGACCGGAA
GGAGAAGAGCAGATTCGAGGTGCTTTGGCTGAAGCTCGGAAAATAGCAGAATTATGTGATGATCCTAAAG
AAAGAGATGACATTCTACGTTCCCTTGGGGAAATATCTGCTCTGACTTCTAAATTAGCAGATCTACGAAG
ACAGGGGAAAGGAGATTCTCCAGAGGCTCGAGCCTTGGCCAAACAGGTGGCCACGGCCCTGCAGAACCTG
CAGACCAAAACCAACCGGGCTGTGGCCAACAGCAGACCGGCCAAAGCAGCTGTACACCTTGAGGGCAAGA
TTGAGCAAGCACAGCGGTGGATTGATAATCCCACAGTGGATGACCGTGGAGTCGGTCAGGCTGCCATCCG
GGGGCTTGTGGCCGAAGGGCATCGTCTGGCTAATGTTATGATGGGGCCTTATCGGCAAGATCTTCTCGCC
AAGTGTGACCGAGTGGACCAGCTGACAGCCCAGCTGGCTGACCTGGCTGCCAGAGGGGAAGGGGAGAGTC
CTCAGGCACGAGCACTTGCATCTCAGCTCCAAGACTCCTTAAAGGATCTAAAAGCTCGGATGCAGGAGGC
CATGACTCAGGAAGTGTCAGATGTTTTCAGCGATACCACAACTCCCATCAAGCTGTTGGCAGTGGCAGCC
ACGGCGCCTCCTGATGCGCCTAACAGGGAAGAGGTATTTGATGAGAGGGCAGCTAACTTTGAAAACCATT
CAGGAAAGCTTGGTGCTACGGCCGAGAAGGCGGCTGCGGTTGGTACTGCTAATAAATCAACAGTGGAAGG
CATTCAGGCCTCAGTGAAGACGGCCCGAGAACTCACACCCCAGGTGGTCTCGGCTGCTCGTATCTTACTT
AGGAACCCTGGAAATCAAGCTGCTTATGAACATTTTGAGACCATGAAGAACCAGTGGATCGATAATGTTG
AAAAAATGACAGGGCTGGTGGACGAAGCCATTGATACCAAATCTCTGTTGGATGCTTCAGAAGAAGCAAT
TAAAAAAGACCTGGACAAGTGCAAGGTAGCTATGGCCAACATTCAGCCTCAGATGCTGGTTGCTGGGGCA
ACCAGTATTGCTCGTCGGGCCAACCGGATCCTGCTGGTGGCTAAGAGGGAGGTGGAGAATTCCGAGGATC
CCAAGTTCCGTGAGGCTGTGAAAGCTGCCTCTGATGAATTGAGCAAAACCATCTCCCCGATGGTGATGGA
TGCAAAAGCTGTGGCTGGAAACATTTCCGACCCTGGACTGCAAAAGAGCTTCCTGGACTCAGGATATCGG
ATCCTGGGAGCTGTGGCCAAGGTCAGAGAAGCCTTCCAACCTCAGGAGCCTGACTTCCCGCCGCCTCCAC
CAGACCTTGAACAACTCCGACTAACAGATGAGCTTGCTCCTCCCAAACCACCTCTGCCTGAAGGTGAGGT
CCCTCCACCTAGGCCTCCACCACCAGAGGAAAAGGATGAAGAGTTCCCTGAGCAGAAGGCCGGGGAGGTG
ATTAACCAGCCAATGATGATGGCTGCCAGACAGCTCCATGATGAAGCTCGCAAATGGTCCAGCAAGGGCA
ATGACATCATTGCAGCAGCCAAGCGCATGGCTCTGCTGATGGCTGAGATGTCTCGGCTGGTAAGAGGGGG
CAGTGGTACCAAGCGGGCACTCATTCAGTGTGCCAAGGACATCGCCAAGGCCTCAGATGAGGTGACTCGG
TTGGCCAAGGAGGTTGCCAAGCAGTGCACAGATAAACGGATTAGAACCAACCTCTTACAGGTATGTGAGC
GAATCCCAACCATAAGCACCCAGCTCAAAATCCTGTCCACAGTGAAGGCCACCATGCTGGGCCGGACCAA
CATCAGTGATGAGGAGTCTGAGCAGGCCACAGAGATGCTGGTTCACAATGCCCAGAACCTCATGCAGTCT
GTGAAGGAGACTGTGCGGGAAGCTGAAGCTGCTTCAATCAAAATTCGAACAGATGCTGGATTTACACTGC
GCTGGGTTAGAAAGACTCCCTGGTACCAGTAGGCGGCCGCGACTCTAGATCATAATCAGCCATACCACAT
T
