>Addgene plasmid #55453 | mCerulean3-Vinculin-23 | addgene partial sequence | sequence record 138514 | EGFP-C 5'-CATGGTCCTGCTGGAGTTCGTG-3'
AGTCCGGACTCAGATCTCGAGCTCAAGCTTCGAATTCGGGAAACTCGAGAACAAAGCTTGAAAACGGCCG
CATGCCAGTGTTTCATACGCGCACGATCGAGAGCATCCTGGAGCCGGTGGCACAGCAGATCTCCCACCTG
GTGATAATGCACGAGGAGGGCGAGGTGGACGGCAAAGCCATTCCTGACCTCACCGCGCCCGTGGCCGCCG
TGCAGGCGGCCGTCAGCAACCTCGTCCGGGTTGGAAAAGAGACTGTTCAAACCACTGAGGATCAGATTTT
GAAGAGAGATATGCCACCAGCATTTATTAAGGTTGAGAATGCTTGCACCAAGCTTGTCCAGGCAGCTCAG
ATGCTTCAGTCAGACCCTTACTCAGTGCCTGCTCGAGATTATCTAATTGATGGGTCAAGGGGCATCCTCT
CTGGAACATCAGACCTGCTCCTTACCTTCGATGAGGCTGAGGTCCGTAAAATTATTAGAGTTTGCAAAGG
AATTTTGGAATATCTTACAGTGGCAGAGGTGGTGGAGACTATGGAAGATTTGGTCACTTACACAAAGAAT
CTTGGGCCAGGAATGACTAAGATGGCCAAGATGATTGACGAGAGACAGCAGGAGCTCACTCACCAGGAGC
ACCGAGTGATGTTGGTGAACTCGATGAACACCGTGAAAGAGTTGCTGCCAGTTCTCATTTCAGCTATGAA
GATTTTTGTAACAACTAAAAACTCAAAAAACCAAGGCATAGAGGAAGCTT
